>Addgene plasmid #55956 | mPlum-Caveolin-C-10 | depositor partial sequence | sequence record 86861 | insert sequence
ATCCGCTAGCGCTACCGGTGGCTACCATGGTGAGCAAGGGCGAGGAGGTCATCAAGGAGTTCATGCGCTT
CAAGGAGCACATGGAGGGCTCCGTGAACGGCCACGAGTTCGAGATCGAGGGCGAGGGCGAGGGCCGCCCC
TACGAGGGCACCCAGACCGCCAGGCTGAAGGTGACCAAGGGTGGCCCCCTGCCCTTCGCCTGGGACATCC
TGTCCCCTCAGATCATGTACGGCTCCAAGGCCTACGTGAAGCACCCCGCCGACATCCCCGACTACTTGAA
GCTGTCCTTCCCCGAGGGCTTCAAGTGGGAGCGCGTGATGAACTTCGAGGACGGCGGCGTGGTGACCGTG
ACCCAGGACTCCTCCCTGCAGGACGGCGAGTTCATCTACAAGGTGAAGGTGCGCGGCACCAACTTCCCCT
CCGACGGCCCCGTAATGCAGAAGAAGACCATGGGCTGGGAGGCCTCCTCCGAGCGGATGTACCCCGAGGA
CGGCGCCCTGAAGGGCGAGATGAAGATGAGGCTGAGGCTGAAGGACGGCGGCCACTACGACGCCGAGGTC
AAGACCACCTACATGGCCAAGAAGCCCGTGCAGCTGCCCGGCGCCTACAAGACCGACATCAAGCTGGACA
TCACCTCCCACAACGAGGACTACACCATCGTGGAACAGTACGAGCGCGCCGAGGGCCGCCACTCCACCGG
CGCCTCCGGACTCAGATCTGGCAGCAGTGGAGGTTCTGGGGGCAAATACGTAGACTCGGAGGGACATCTC
TACACCGTTCCCATCCGGGAACAGGGCAACATCTACAAGCCCAACAACAAGGCCATGGCAGACGAGCTGA
GCGAGAAGCAAGTGTACGACGCGCACACCAAGGAGATCGACCTGGTCAACCGCGACCCTAAACACCTCAA
CGATGACGTGGTCAAGATTGACTTTGAAGATGTGATTGCAGAACCAGAAGGGACACACAGTTTTGACGGC
ATTTGGAAGGCCAGCTTCACCACCTTCACTGTGACGAAATACTGGTTTTACCGCTTGCTGTCTGCCCTCT
TTGGCATCCCGATGGCACTCATCTGGGGCATTTACTTCGCCATTCTCTCTTTCCTGCACATCTGGGCAGT
TGTACCATGCATTAAGAGCTTCCTGATTGAGATTCAGTGCATCAGCCGTGTCTATTCCATCTACGTCCAC
ACCGTCTGTGACCCACTCTTTGAAGCTGTTGGGAAAATATTCAGCAATGTCCGCATCAACTTGCAGAAAG
AAATATAAGAATTCTGCAGTCGACGGTACCGCGGGCCCGGGATCCACCGGATCTAGATAACTGATCATAA
TCAGCCATACCACATT
