>Addgene plasmid #55956 | mPlum-Caveolin-C-10 | addgene partial sequence | sequence record 107906 | SV40pA-R 5'-GAAATTTGTGATGCTATTGC-3'
AACAACAACAATTGCATTCATTTTATGTTTCAGGTTCAGGGGGAGGTGTGGGAGGTTTTTTAAAGCAAGT
AAAACCTCTACAAATGTGGTATGGCTGATTATGATCAGTTATCTAGATCCGGTGGATCCCGGGCCCGCGG
TACCGTCGACTGCAGAATTCTTATATTTCTTTCTGCAAGTTGATGCGGACATTGCTGAATATTTTCCCAA
CAGCTTCAAAGAGTGGGTCACAGACGGTGTGGACGTAGATGGAATAGACACGGCTGATGCACTGAATCTC
AATCAGGAAGCTCTTAATGCATGGTACAACTGCCCAGATGTGCAGGAAAGAGAGAATGGCGAAGTAAATG
CCCCAGATGAGTGCCATCGGGATGCCAAAGAGGGCAGACAGCAAGCGGTAAAACCAGTATTTCGTCACAG
TGAAGGTGGTGAAGCTGGCCTTCCAAATGCCGTCAAAACTGTGTGTCCCTTCTGGTTCTGCAATCACATC
TTCAAAGTCAATCTTGACCACGTCATCGTTGAGGTGTTTAGGGTCGCGGTTGACCAGGTCGATCTCCTTG
GTGTGCGCGTCGTACACTTGCTTCTCGCTCAGCTCGTCTGCCATGGCCTTGTTGTTGGGCTTGTAGATGT
TGCCCTGTTCCCGGATGGGAACGGTGTAGAGATGTCCCTCCGAGTCTACGTATTTGCCCCCAGAACCTCC
ACTGCTGCCAGATCTGAGTCCGGAGGCGCCGGTGGAGTGGCGGCCCTCGGCGCGCTCGTACTGTTCCACG
ATGGTGTAGTCCTCGTTGTGGGAGGTGATGTCCAGCTTGATGTCGGTCTTGTAGGCGCCGGGCAGCTGCA
CGGGCTTCTTGGCCATGTAGGTGGTCTTGACCTCGGCGTCGTAGTGGCCGCCGTCCTTCAGCCTCAGCCT
CATCTTCATCTCGCCCTTCAGGGCGCCGTCCTCGGGGTACATCCGCTCGGA
