[The description below was written by a language model from this plasmid's Addgene catalogue record.]
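Description:
mPlum-Caveolin-C-10 is a mammalian expression plasmid built on the mPlum-C1 backbone (about 4.75 kb without insert). It encodes human caveolin-1 (CAV1) fused to the far-red fluorescent protein mPlum. The fluorescent protein is supplied by the backbone and sits at the N terminus of the fusion, so caveolin is placed downstream of mPlum in the "C" configuration. The "10" in the name probably refers to the length of the linker between the two parts, but the record does not say so. Transcription is driven by the CMV promoter, a strong constitutive promoter in most mammalian cell lines. The listed 3′ sequencing primer indicates that an SV40 polyadenylation signal follows the open reading frame.

The plasmid is maintained at high copy number in E. coli under kanamycin selection. In mammalian cells, the neomycin resistance marker allows G418 selection of stable transfectants. No feature table is provided, so the origin of replication and other backbone elements are not documented here, and the cloning method is recorded as unknown.

The construct is intended as a fluorescent localization marker for membranes. Caveolin-1 is the main structural protein of caveolae, the small invaginations of the plasma membrane, so the fusion can be used to visualise these structures and associated membrane compartments by fluorescence microscopy. The recorded excitation and emission maxima of mPlum are 590 nm and 649 nm. This far-red emission makes the marker suitable for multicolour imaging alongside green or yellow fluorescent proteins.
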