Addgene plasmid #55956: mPlum-Caveolin-C-10
Purpose: Localization: Membrane, Excitation: 590, Emission: 649
Depositing lab: Michael Davidson.
Backbone
  Vector backbone: mPlum-C1
  Backbone size w/o insert (bp): 4750
  Vector type: Mammalian Expression
  Selectable markers: Neomycin (select with G418)
Growth in bacteria
  Bacterial resistance: Kanamycin, 50 μg/mL
  Growth temperature: 37°C
  Growth strain: DH5alpha
  Copy number: High Copy
Gene/Insert
  Gene/Insert name: Caveolin (alt name: NM_001753)
  Species: H. sapiens (human)
  Entrez Gene: CAV1 (a.k.a. BSCL3, CGL3, LCCNS, MSTP085, PPH3, VIP21)
  Promoter: CMV
  Tag / fusion protein: mPlum (N terminal on backbone)
  Cloning method: Unknown
  Sequencing primers: 5′ CMV-F; 3′ SV40pA-R
Terms and licenses: Academic/Nonprofit Terms; Industry Terms: Not Available to Industry
Depositor comments: . Excitation = 590; Emission = 649
How to cite: mPlum-Caveolin-C-10 was a gift from Michael Davidson (Addgene plasmid # 55956 ; http://n2t.net/addgene:55956 ; RRID:Addgene_55956)
